>Addgene plasmid #83486 | p2CT-His-MBP-Lse_C2c2_WT | depositor full sequence | sequence record 159343 | p2CT-His-MBP-Lse_C2c2_WT sequence 9320 bps
TTCTTGAAGACGAAAGGGCCTCGTGATACGCCTATTTTTATAGGTTAATGTCATGATAATAATGGTTTCT
TAGACGTCAGGTGGCACTTTTCGGGGAAATGTGCGCGGAACCCCTATTTGTTTATTTTTCTAAATACATT
CAAATATGTATCCGCTCATGAGACAATAACCCTGATAAATGCTTCAATAACATTGAAAAAGGAAGAGTAT
GAGTATTCAACATTTCCGTGTCGCCCTTATTCCCTTTTTTGCGGCATTTTGCCTTCCTGTTTTTGCTCAC
CCAGAAACGCTGGTGAAAGTAAAAGATGCTGAAGATCAGTTGGGTGCACGAGTGGGTTACATCGAACTGG
ATCTCAACAGCGGTAAGATCCTTGAGAGTTTTCGCCCCGAAGAACGTTTTCCAATGATGAGCACTTTTAA
AGTTCTGCTATGTGGCGCGGTATTATCCCGTGTTGACGCCGGGCAAGAGCAACTCGGTCGCCGCATACAC
TATTCTCAGAATGACTTGGTTGAGTACTCACCAGTCACAGAAAAGCATCTTACGGATGGCATGACAGTAA
GAGAATTATGCAGTGCTGCCATAACCATGAGTGATAACACTGCGGCCAACTTACTTCTGACAACGATCGG
AGGACCGAAGGAGCTAACCGCTTTTTTGCACAACATGGGGGATCATGTAACTCGCCTTGATCGTTGGGAA
CCGGAGCTGAATGAAGCCATACCAAACGACGAGCGTGACACCACGATGCCTGCAGCAATGGCAACAACGT
TGCGCAAACTATTAACTGGCGAACTACTTACTCTAGCTTCCCGGCAACAATTAATAGACTGGATGGAGGC
GGATAAAGTTGCAGGACCACTTCTGCGCTCGGCCCTTCCGGCTGGCTGGTTTATTGCTGATAAATCTGGA
GCCGGTGAGCGTGGGTCTCGCGGTATCATTGCAGCACTGGGGCCAGATGGTAAGCCCTCCCGTATCGTAG
TTATCTACACGACGGGGAGTCAGGCAACTATGGATGAACGAAATAGACAGATCGCTGAGATAGGTGCCTC
ACTGATTAAGCATTGGTAACTGTCAGACCAAGTTTACTCATATATACTTTAGATTGATTTAAAACTTCAT
TTTTAATTTAAAAGGATCTAGGTGAAGATCCTTTTTGATAATCTCATGACCAAAATCCCTTAACGTGAGT
TTTCGTTCCACTGAGCGTCAGACCCCGTAGAAAAGATCAAAGGATCTTCTTGAGATCCTTTTTTTCTGCG
CGTAATCTGCTGCTTGCAAACAAAAAAACCACCGCTACCAGCGGTGGTTTGTTTGCCGGATCAAGAGCTA
CCAACTCTTTTTCCGAAGGTAACTGGCTTCAGCAGAGCGCAGATACCAAATACTGTCCTTCTAGTGTAGC
CGTAGTTAGGCCACCACTTCAAGAACTCTGTAGCACCGCCTACATACCTCGCTCTGCTAATCCTGTTACC
AGTGGCTGCTGCCAGTGGCGATAAGTCGTGTCTTACCGGGTTGGACTCAAGACGATAGTTACCGGATAAG
GCGCAGCGGTCGGGCTGAACGGGGGGTTCGTGCACACAGCCCAGCTTGGAGCGAACGACCTACACCGAAC
TGAGATACCTACAGCGTGAGCTATGAGAAAGCGCCACGCTTCCCGAAGGGAGAAAGGCGGACAGGTATCC
GGTAAGCGGCAGGGTCGGAACAGGAGAGCGCACGAGGGAGCTTCCAGGGGGAAACGCCTGGTATCTTTAT
AGTCCTGTCGGGTTTCGCCACCTCTGACTTGAGCGTCGATTTTTGTGATGCTCGTCAGGGGGGCGGAGCC
TATGGAAAAACGCCAGCAACGCGGCCTTTTTACGGTTCCTGGCCTTTTGCTGGCCTTTTGCTCACATGTT
CTTTCCTGCGTTATCCCCTGATTCTGTGGATAACCGTATTACCGCCTTTGAGTGAGCTGATACCGCTCGC
CGCAGCCGAACGACCGAGCGCAGCGAGTCAGTGAGCGAGGAAGCGGAAGAGCGCCTGATGCGGTATTTTC
TCCTTACGCATCTGTGCGGTATTTCACACCGCATATATGGTGCACTCTCAGTACAATCTGCTCTGATGCC
GCATAGTTAAGCCAGTATACACTCCGCTATCGCTACGTGACTGGGTCATGGCTGCGCCCCGACACCCGCC
AACACCCGCTGACGCGCCCTGACGGGCTTGTCTGCTCCCGGCATCCGCTTACAGACAAGCTGTGACCGTC
TCCGGGAGCTGCATGTGTCAGAGGTTTTCACCGTCATCACCGAAACGCGCGAGGCAGCTGCGGTAAAGCT
CATCAGCGTGGTCGTGAAGCGATTCACAGATGTCTGCCTGTTCATCCGCGTCCAGCTCGTTGAGTTTCTC
CAGAAGCGTTAATGTCTGGCTTCTGATAAAGCGGGCCATGTTAAGGGCGGTTTTTTCCTGTTTGGTCACT
GATGCCTCCGTGTAAGGGGGATTTCTGTTCATGGGGGTAATGATACCGATGAAACGAGAGAGGATGCTCA
CGATACGGGTTACTGATGATGAACATGCCCGGTTACTGGAACGTTGTGAGGGTAAACAACTGGCGGTATG
GATGCGGCGGGACCAGAGAAAAATCACTCAGGGTCAATGCCAGCGCTTCGTTAATACAGATGTAGGTGTT
CCACAGGGTAGCCAGCAGCATCCTGCGATGCAGATCCGGAACATAATGGTGCAGGGCGCTGACTTCCGCG
TTTCCAGACTTTACGAAACACGGAAACCGAAGACCATTCATGTTGTTGCTCAGGTCGCAGACGTTTTGCA
GCAGCAGTCGCTTCACGTTCGCTCGCGTATCGGTGATTCATTCTGCTAACCAGTAAGGCAACCCCGCCAG
CCTAGCCGGGTCCTCAACGACAGGAGCACGATCATGCGCACCCGTGGCCAGGACCCAACGCTGCCCGAGA
TGCGCCGCGTGCGGCTGCTGGAGATGGCGGACGCGATGGATATGTTCTGCCAAGGGTTGGTTTGCGCATT
CACAGTTCTCCGCAAGAATTGATTGGCTCCAATTCTTGGAGTGGTGAATCCGTTAGCGAGGTGCCGCCGG
CTTCCATTCAGGTCGAGGTGGCCCGGCTCCATGCACCGCGACGCAACGCGGGGAGGCAGACAAGGTATAG
GGCGGCGCCTACAATCCATGCCAACCCGTTCCATGTGCTCGCCGAGGCGGCATAAATCGCCGTGACGATC
AGCGGTCCAGTGATCGAAGTTAGGCTGGTAAGAGCCGCGAGCGATCCTTGAAGCTGTCCCTGATGGTCGT
CATCTACCTGCCTGGACAGCATGGCCTGCAACGCGGGCATCCCGATGCCGCCGGAAGCGAGAAGAATCAT
AATGGGGAAGGCCATCCAGCCTCGCGTCGCGAACGCCAGCAAGACGTAGCCCAGCGCGTCGGCCGCCATG
CCGGCGATAATGGCCTGCTTCTCGCCGAAACGTTTGGTGGCGGGACCAGTGACGAAGGCTTGAGCGAGGG
CGTGCAAGATTCCGAATACCGCAAGCGACAGGCCGATCATCGTCGCGCTCCAGCGAAAGCGGTCCTCGCC
GAAAATGACCCAGAGCGCTGCCGGCACCTGTCCTACGAGTTGCATGATAAAGAAGACAGTCATAAGTGCG
GCGACGATAGTCATGCCCCGCGCCCACCGGAAGGAGCTGACTGGGTTGAAGGCTCTCAAGGGCATCGGTC
GACGCTCTCCCTTATGCGACTCCTGCATTAGGAAGCAGCCCAGTAGTAGGTTGAGGCCGTTGAGCACCGC
CGCCGCAAGGAATGGTGCATGCAAGGAGATGGCGCCCAACAGTCCCCCGGCCACGGGGCCTGCCACCATA
CCCACGCCGAAACAAGCGCTCATGAGCCCGAAGTGGCGAGCCCGATCTTCCCCATCGGTGATGTCGGCGA
TATAGGCGCCAGCAACCGCACCTGTGGCGCCGGTGATGCCGGCCACGATGCGTCCGGCGTAGAGGATCGA
GATCTCGATCCCGCGAAATTAATACGACTCACTATAGGGAGACCACAACGGTTTCCCTCTAGTGCCGGCT
CCGGAGAGCTCTTTAATTAAGCGGCCGCCCTGCAGGACTCGAGTTCTAGAAATAATTTTGTTTAACTTTA
AGAAGGAGATATACATATGAAATCTTCTCACCATCACCATCACCATGGTTCTTCTATGAAAATCGAAGAA
GGTAAACTGGTAATCTGGATTAACGGCGATAAAGGCTATAACGGTCTCGCTGAAGTCGGTAAGAAATTCG
AGAAAGATACCGGAATTAAAGTCACCGTTGAGCATCCGGATAAACTGGAAGAGAAATTCCCACAGGTTGC
GGCAACTGGCGATGGCCCTGACATTATCTTCTGGGCACACGACCGCTTTGGTGGCTACGCTCAATCTGGC
CTGTTGGCTGAAATCACCCCGGACAAAGCGTTCCAGGACAAGCTGTATCCGTTTACCTGGGATGCCGTAC
GTTACAACGGCAAGCTGATTGCTTACCCGATCGCTGTTGAAGCGTTATCGCTGATTTATAACAAAGATCT
GCTGCCGAACCCGCCAAAAACCTGGGAAGAGATCCCGGCGCTGGATAAAGAACTGAAAGCGAAAGGTAAG
AGCGCGCTGATGTTCAACCTGCAAGAACCGTACTTCACCTGGCCGCTGATTGCTGCTGACGGGGGTTATG
CGTTCAAGTATGAAAACGGCAAGTACGACATTAAAGACGTGGGCGTGGATAACGCTGGCGCGAAAGCGGG
TCTGACCTTCCTGGTTGACCTGATTAAAAACAAACACATGAATGCAGACACCGATTACTCCATCGCAGAA
GCTGCCTTTAATAAAGGCGAAACAGCGATGACCATCAACGGCCCGTGGGCATGGTCCAACATCGACACCA
GCAAAGTGAATTATGGTGTAACGGTACTGCCGACCTTCAAGGGTCAACCATCCAAACCGTTCGTTGGCGT
GCTGAGCGCAGGTATTAACGCCGCCAGTCCGAACAAAGAGCTGGCAAAAGAGTTCCTCGAAAACTATCTG
CTGACTGATGAAGGTCTGGAAGCGGTTAATAAAGACAAACCGCTGGGTGCCGTAGCGCTGAAGTCTTACG
AGGAAGAGTTGGCGAAAGATCCACGTATTGCCGCCACTATGGAAAACGCCCAGAAAGGTGAAATCATGCC
GAACATCCCGCAGATGTCCGCTTTCTGGTATGCCGTGCGTACTGCGGTGATCAACGCCGCCAGCGGTCGT
CAGACTGTCGATGAAGCCCTGAAAGACGCGCAGACTAATTCGAGCTCGAACAACAACAACAATAACAATA
ACAACAACCTCGGGATCGAGGAAAACCTGTACTTCCAATCCAATGCAATGTGGATCAGCATCAAGACCTT
AATCCATCACCTTGGGGTCCTGTTCTTCTGCGACTATATGTACAATCGCCGTGAGAAGAAAATTATTGAA
GTCAAGACGATGCGTATTACCAAAGTAGAAGTGGATCGCAAAAAGGTGCTTATCTCCCGCGATAAGAATG
GTGGAAAACTGGTTTACGAAAATGAGATGCAGGATAATACGGAGCAGATCATGCACCACAAAAAGTCCTC
ATTTTACAAGTCTGTCGTCAATAAAACAATTTGCCGTCCAGAGCAAAAACAAATGAAAAAGTTAGTGCAT
GGGCTTTTACAGGAAAACTCTCAAGAGAAGATCAAAGTATCGGATGTTACCAAGCTTAACATCTCGAACT
TTCTTAATCATCGCTTCAAAAAAAGCCTTTACTACTTCCCGGAAAATTCTCCGGATAAAAGCGAGGAGTA
CCGCATTGAGATTAATTTAAGTCAGTTGCTTGAAGATTCGCTGAAGAAGCAGCAGGGGACCTTTATTTGC
TGGGAGAGCTTTTCAAAAGACATGGAGCTGTACATTAATTGGGCCGAAAATTATATTTCGAGCAAAACCA
AACTTATTAAGAAATCTATTCGTAATAATCGTATCCAGTCTACGGAAAGCCGTTCCGGACAGTTAATGGA
TCGCTACATGAAAGACATCCTGAACAAGAATAAGCCTTTTGACATTCAGTCAGTCTCGGAAAAGTACCAG
TTGGAAAAATTAACTTCGGCACTGAAGGCTACCTTTAAGGAGGCTAAGAAGAATGACAAGGAGATTAACT
ATAAATTAAAGAGCACGCTGCAGAACCATGAACGCCAGATCATCGAGGAATTAAAAGAGAACTCCGAACT
TAACCAATTCAACATCGAAATCCGTAAGCATCTTGAGACCTACTTCCCCATCAAAAAGACCAACCGTAAG
GTAGGCGACATTCGTAACTTAGAGATTGGGGAAATTCAGAAAATCGTCAACCATCGTTTGAAGAATAAGA
TTGTCCAACGTATCCTTCAGGAAGGAAAGCTTGCGTCGTACGAGATTGAATCAACGGTAAACTCTAACTC
GTTACAGAAGATCAAGATTGAGGAGGCGTTCGCACTTAAGTTCATTAATGCTTGTCTTTTTGCCTCGAAC
AATTTACGTAACATGGTTTACCCAGTCTGCAAAAAAGACATTTTGATGATTGGGGAGTTTAAGAACTCCT
TTAAGGAAATCAAGCATAAGAAGTTCATTCGTCAGTGGTCCCAATTCTTTAGCCAGGAGATCACTGTCGA
TGACATTGAGTTGGCCTCATGGGGGTTACGCGGAGCAATTGCTCCGATTCGTAACGAAATCATTCATTTA
AAGAAACATAGCTGGAAGAAATTTTTCAACAATCCCACTTTCAAAGTCAAAAAATCTAAGATCATTAACG
GAAAGACCAAGGATGTTACCAGTGAATTCCTTTATAAAGAAACACTGTTTAAAGATTACTTTTATTCTGA
ATTGGATTCTGTGCCCGAGTTGATCATCAATAAGATGGAATCTTCGAAAATCTTGGACTATTACTCAAGC
GATCAGCTTAACCAGGTCTTCACAATTCCCAATTTCGAGTTGAGCTTGTTGACATCGGCCGTTCCTTTTG
CGCCATCCTTTAAACGTGTATATCTTAAAGGTTTTGACTATCAGAACCAGGATGAAGCACAGCCTGACTA
CAATTTGAAGCTGAATATTTACAATGAGAAAGCTTTCAATAGTGAAGCTTTTCAGGCTCAATATAGCTTA
TTCAAAATGGTTTATTATCAAGTGTTCCTTCCGCAGTTCACCACTAATAACGATCTTTTTAAAAGCTCAG
TCGATTTCATTTTGACTTTGAACAAAGAACGCAAAGGGTACGCGAAGGCCTTTCAGGATATTCGCAAAAT
GAATAAAGACGAAAAACCTTCTGAGTACATGTCGTACATTCAGTCGCAGCTGATGTTGTACCAGAAGAAG
CAGGAAGAGAAAGAAAAAATCAACCATTTTGAGAAATTTATCAACCAAGTGTTCATTAAGGGGTTTAACT
CGTTTATTGAGAAAAACCGTCTGACTTATATCTGTCATCCAACAAAGAATACTGTCCCGGAGAATGATAA
CATTGAAATCCCATTTCACACGGATATGGATGATTCAAACATCGCATTCTGGCTGATGTGCAAATTACTG
GATGCGAAACAACTTAGCGAATTACGTAATGAGATGATTAAGTTCTCCTGTTCTTTACAATCTACCGAGG
AAATTTCCACATTCACTAAAGCTCGTGAAGTGATTGGTCTGGCTTTACTTAACGGGGAGAAAGGCTGCAA
TGACTGGAAAGAGTTATTTGACGATAAAGAGGCATGGAAGAAAAACATGTCACTGTATGTGAGCGAGGAA
CTTCTTCAGTCATTACCCTATACCCAGGAGGATGGGCAGACGCCAGTTATCAACCGTTCCATCGATCTGG
TTAAGAAATACGGTACGGAGACCATCTTAGAGAAATTGTTTAGTTCATCAGATGACTATAAAGTCTCAGC
GAAGGACATCGCAAAGTTACACGAGTACGACGTAACTGAAAAGATCGCACAACAAGAGAGTTTACATAAG
CAGTGGATCGAAAAGCCTGGGCTTGCTCGCGACTCGGCATGGACCAAAAAATACCAGAATGTAATTAATG
ATATTTCGAATTACCAGTGGGCTAAGACTAAGGTGGAGCTTACCCAGGTTCGTCACCTTCATCAGTTGAC
CATCGATTTATTGTCCCGCTTAGCTGGGTATATGTCTATTGCAGATCGCGATTTCCAGTTCTCCAGTAAT
TATATCTTGGAACGTGAAAATAGTGAGTACCGCGTAACGAGCTGGATCCTTTTATCTGAAAACAAGAACA
AGAATAAGTATAATGACTATGAACTGTATAATCTTAAGAACGCTTCAATCAAAGTCAGCAGCAAAAATGA
CCCTCAGCTTAAAGTTGATTTAAAACAGTTGCGTTTAACGTTGGAGTACTTAGAGCTTTTCGACAACCGC
TTAAAGGAGAAGCGTAATAATATTTCGCACTTCAACTACCTTAACGGACAGCTTGGTAACAGCATCTTGG
AATTATTCGACGACGCCCGCGATGTACTGTCTTATGATCGCAAATTAAAGAATGCCGTCTCGAAATCATT
AAAAGAAATCCTTTCTTCACACGGTATGGAAGTAACGTTTAAGCCGCTTTATCAAACAAACCACCATTTG
AAAATCGACAAGTTGCAACCCAAAAAGATTCATCACTTAGGTGAGAAAAGTACGGTTAGTTCGAATCAAG
TATCTAATGAATACTGCCAGTTAGTTCGTACTTTGCTTACCATGAAATAATAACATTGGAAGTGGATAAC
GGATCCGCGATCGCGGCGCGCCACCTGGTGGCCGGCCGGTACCACGCGTGCGCGCTGATCCGGCTGCTAA
CAAAGCCCGAAAGGAAGCTGAGTTGGCTGCTGCCACCGCTGAGCAATAACTAGCATAACCCCTTGGGGCC
TCTAAACGGGTCTTGAGGGGTTTTTTGCTGAAAGGAGGAACTATATCCGGATATCCACAGGACGGGTGTG
GTCGCCATGATCGCGTAGTCGATAGTGGCTCCAAGTAGCGAAGCGAGCAGGACTGGGCGGCGGCCAAAGC
GGTCGGACAGTGCTCCGAGAACGGGTGCGCATAGAAATTGCATCAACGCATATAGCGCTAGCAGCACGCC
ATAGTGACTGGCGATGCTGTCGGAATGGACGATATCCCGCAAGAGGCCCGGCAGTACCGGCATAACCAAG
CCTATGCCTACAGCATCCAGGGTGACGGTGCCGAGGATGACGATGAGCGCATTGTTAGATTTCATACACG
GTGCCTGACTGCGTTAGCAATTTAACTGTGATAAACTACCGCATTAAAGCTTATCGATGATAAGCTGTCA
AACATGAGAA
Features (pLannotate 1.2.2; 17 found; start..end, strand, type, name):
    104..208     +  promoter       AmpR promoter: bla
    209..1069    +  CDS            AmpR: β-lactamase; bla; confers resistance to ampicillin, carbenicillin, and related antibiotics
   1240..1828    +  rep_origin     ori: high-copy-number ColE1/pMB1/pBR322/pUC origin of replication
   2014..2156    -  misc_feature   bom: basis of mobility region from pBR322
   2258..2449    -  CDS            rop: Rop protein, which maintains plasmids at low copy number; rop
   2466..2846    +  CDS            YPB1_ECOLX: Protein predicted: Swiss-Prot protein existence level 4. From Escherichia coli.
   3088..3988    -  CDS            TcR (fragment): tetracycline efflux protein; tet; confers resistance to tetracycline
   4010..4028    +  promoter       T7 promoter: promoter for bacteriophage T7 RNA polymerase
   4117..4139    +  RBS            RBS: efficient ribosome binding site from bacteriophage T7 gene 10 (Olins and Rangwala, 1989)
   4159..4176    +  CDS            6xHis: 6xHis affinity tag
   4186..5286    +  CDS            MBP: maltose binding protein from E. coli; malE (mutated); This version of the gene does not encode a signal sequence, so MBP will remain in the cytosol.
   5341..5357    +  CDS            TEV site (fragment): tobacco etch virus (TEV) protease recognition and cleavage site
   5368..8727    +  CDS            cas13: CS13A_LISSS - Also known as c2c2 From Listeria seeligeri serovar 1/2b (strain ATCC 35967 / DSM 20751 / CCM 3970 / CIP 100100 / NCTC 11856 / SLCC 3954 / 1120).
   8813..8862    +  CDS            SET1 (fragment): solubility-enhancement tag derived from T7 phage gene 10B
   8870..8917    +  terminator     T7 terminator: transcription terminator for bacteriophage T7 RNA polymerase
   8943..9235    -  CDS            TcR (fragment): tetracycline efflux protein; tet; confers resistance to tetracycline
   9283..9311    -  promoter       tet promoter: E. coli promoter for tetracycline efflux protein gene
