[The description below was written by a language model from this plasmid's Addgene catalogue record and pLannotate feature annotations shown in this document.]
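Description:
p2CT-His-MBP-Lse_C2c2_WT is a 9.3 kb bacterial expression plasmid built on the p2CT backbone for producing the wild-type C2c2 (Cas13a) CRISPR effector of Listeria seeligeri in E. coli. The backbone is pBR322-like. It carries a ColE1/pMB1-type origin together with the bom mobility region and the rop gene, which normally restrains copy number, although the record lists copy number as unknown. Selection is by ampicillin through the bla β-lactamase gene and its own promoter. Two fragments of the tetracycline resistance gene and the tet promoter flank the expression cassette. This suggests the cassette interrupts that gene, so no functional tetracycline marker is expected.

The expression cassette is driven by a T7 promoter with the phage T7 gene 10 ribosome binding site and closed by a T7 terminator, so it requires a host that supplies T7 RNA polymerase. No lac operator or lacI gene is annotated in the feature table. The open reading frame encodes an N-terminal 6xHis tag, a signal-sequence-free maltose binding protein that stays in the cytosol, a TEV protease site, and then the 3,360 bp C2c2 coding sequence. This sequence was codon optimized for E. coli and inserted by ligation independent cloning. The His tag allows affinity purification, MBP commonly aids solubility, and the depositor notes that TEV cleavage removes the whole His-MBP tag. A short annotated match to a T7 gene 10B-derived solubility tag lies downstream of the insert, just before the terminator, and is probably residual vector sequence rather than part of the product. The plasmid is intended for recombinant production of the purified RNA-guided RNase, and the associated work concerns its guide-RNA processing and RNA detection activities.
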