Addgene plasmid #83486: p2CT-His-MBP-Lse_C2c2_WT
Purpose: Bacterial expression of WT L. seeligeri C2c2 CRISPR effector
Depositing lab: Jennifer Doudna. Depositing organization: University of California, Berkeley. Publication: Two distinct RNase activities of CRISPR-C2c2 enable guide-RNA processing and RNA detection. East-Seletsky A, O'Connell MR, Knight SC, Burstein D, Cate JH, Tjian R, Doudna JA. Nature. 2016 Sep 26. doi: 10.1038/nature19802. PubMed 27669025.
Backbone
  Vector backbone: p2CT
  Backbone size w/o insert (bp): 5960
  Total vector size (bp): 9320
  Vector type: Bacterial Expression, CRISPR
Growth in bacteria
  Bacterial resistance: Ampicillin, 100 μg/mL
  Growth temperature: 37°C
  Growth strain: DH5alpha
  Copy number: Unknown
Gene/Insert
  Gene/Insert name: Lse_C2c2_WT
  Species: Listeria seeligeri
  Insert size (bp): 3360
  GenBank ID: GI_502750493
  Tag / fusion protein: His6-MBP (N terminal on insert)
  Cloning method: Ligation Independent Cloning
  Sequencing primers: 5′ MBP forward
Terms and licenses: Academic/Nonprofit Terms; Industry Terms: Not Available to Industry
Depositor comments: Codon optimized for E. Coli expression. His-MBP fusion tag can be removed with TEV protease.
How to cite: p2CT-His-MBP-Lse_C2c2_WT was a gift from Jennifer Doudna (Addgene plasmid # 83486 ; http://n2t.net/addgene:83486 ; RRID:Addgene_83486)
