>Addgene plasmid #83486 | p2CT-His-MBP-Lse_C2c2_WT | addgene partial sequence | sequence record 164230 | MBP-F 5'-GATGAAGCCCTGAAAGACGCGCAG-3'
TAACAATAACAACAACCTCGGGATCGAGGAAAACCTGTACTTCCAATCCAATGCAATGTGGATCAGCATC
AAGACCTTAATCCATCACCTTGGGGTCCTGTTCTTCTGCGACTATATGTACAATCGCCGTGAGAAGAAAA
TTATTGAAGTCAAGACGATGCGTATTACCAAAGTAGAAGTGGATCGCAAAAAGGTGCTTATCTCCCGCGA
TAAGAATGGTGGAAAACTGGTTTACGAAAATGAGATGCAGGATAATACGGAGCAGATCATGCACCACAAA
AAGTCCTCATTTTACAAGTCTGTCGTCAATAAAACAATTTGCCGTCCAGAGCAAAAACAAATGAAAAAGT
TAGTGCATGGGCTTTTACAGGAAAACTCTCAAGAGAAGATCAAAGTATCGGATGTTACCAAGCTTAACAT
CTCGAACTTTCTTAATCATCGCTTCAAAAAAAGCCTTTACTACTTCCCGGAAAATTCTCCGGATAAAAGC
GAGGAGTACCGCATTGAGATTAATTTAAGTCAGTTGCTTGAAGATTCGCTGAAGAAGCAGCAGGGGACCT
TTATTTGCTGGGAGAGCTTTTCAAAAGACATGGAGCTGTACATTAATTGGGCCGAAAATTATATTTCGAG
CAAAACCAAACTTATTAAGAAATCTATTCGTAATAATCGTATCCAGTCTACGGAAAGCCGTTCCGGACAG
TTAATGGATCGCTACATGAAAGACATCCTGAACAAGAATAAGCCTTTTGACATTCAGTCAGTCTCGGAAA
AGTACCAGTTGGAAAAATTAACTTCGGCACTGAAGGCTACCTTTAAGGAGGCTAAGAAGAATGACAAGGA
GATTAACTATAAATTAAAGAGCACGCTGCAGAACCATGAACGCCAGATCATCGAGGAATTAAAAGAGAAC
TCCGAACTTAACCAATTCAACATCGAAATCCGTAAGCATCTTGAGACCTACTTCC
