>Addgene plasmid #83486 | p2CT-His-MBP-Lse_C2c2_WT | addgene partial sequence | sequence record 164231 | T7term 5'-GCTAGTTATTGCTCAGCGG-3'
GTTAGCAGCCGGATCAGCGCGCACGCGTGGTACCGGCCGGCCACCAGGTGGCGCGCCGCGATCGCGGATC
CGTTATCCACTTCCAATGTTATTATTTCATGGTAAGCAAAGTACGAACTAACTGGCAGTATTCATTAGAT
ACTTGATTCGAACTAACCGTACTTTTCTCACCTAAGTGATGAATCTTTTTGGGTTGCAACTTGTCGATTT
TCAAATGGTGGTTTGTTTGATAAAGCGGCTTAAACGTTACTTCCATACCGTGTGAAGAAAGGATTTCTTT
TAATGATTTCGAGACGGCATTCTTTAATTTGCGATCATAAGACAGTACATCGCGGGCGTCGTCGAATAAT
TCCAAGATGCTGTTACCAAGCTGTCCGTTAAGGTAGTTGAAGTGCGAAATATTATTACGCTTCTCCTTTA
AGCGGTTGTCGAAAAGCTCTAAGTACTCCAACGTTAAACGCAACTGTTTTAAATCAACTTTAAGCTGAGG
GTCATTTTTGCTGCTGACTTTGATTGAAGCGTTCTTAAGATTATACAGTTCATAGTCATTATACTTATTC
TTGTTCTTGTTTTCAGATAAAAGGATCCAGCTCGTTACGCGGTACTCACTATTTTCACGTTCCAAGATAT
AATTACTGGAGAACTGGAAATCGCGATCTGCAATAGACATATACCCAGCTAAGCGGGACAATAAATCGAT
GGTCAACTGATGAAGGTGACGAACCTGGGTAAGCTCCACCTTAGTCTTAGCCCACTGGTAATTCGAAATA
TCATTAATTACATTCTGGTATTTTTTGGTCCATGCCGAGTCGCGAGCAAGCCC
